Addgene plasmid #18735: pCMV mouse sidekick2
Depositing lab: Joshua Sanes. Publication: Dscam and Sidekick proteins direct lamina-specific synaptic connections in vertebrate retina. Yamagata M, Sanes JR. Nature. 2008 Jan 24. 451(7177):465-9. 10.1038/nature06469 PubMed 18216854.
Backbone
  Vector backbone: pEGFP-N1 (EGFP deleted)
  Backbone manufacturer: Clontech
  Backbone size w/o insert (bp): 4000
  Vector type: Mammalian Expression
  Selectable markers: Neomycin (select with G418)
Growth in bacteria
  Bacterial resistance: Kanamycin, 50 μg/mL
  Growth temperature: 37°C
  Growth strain: DH5alpha
  Copy number: High Copy
Gene/Insert
  Gene/Insert name: Sidekick-2 (alt name: sidekick 2)
  Species: M. musculus (mouse)
  Entrez Gene: Sdk2 (a.k.a. 4632412F08Rik, 5330435L01Rik, Sdk-2, mKIAA1514)
  Cloning method: Restriction Enzyme
  Sequencing primers: 5′ CMV-F; 3′ n/a
Terms and licenses: Academic/Nonprofit Terms; Industry Terms: Not Available to Industry
Depositor comments: The NdeI-NotI fragment obtained from mKIAA1514 plasmid was cloned into the XhoI and NotI sites of EGFP-N1, and the XhoI-NdeI fragment was replaced by a cDNA amplified with primers GGCCCTCGAGTTATAAAGCAACTCGCAAAGAGG and CTGTTGTAGGCAGCCACCTCGATC.
How to cite: pCMV mouse sidekick2 was a gift from Joshua Sanes (Addgene plasmid # 18735 ; http://n2t.net/addgene:18735 ; RRID:Addgene_18735)
