[The description below was written by a language model from this plasmid's Addgene catalogue record.]
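Description:
pCMV mouse sidekick2 is a mammalian expression plasmid built on the Clontech pEGFP-N1 backbone from which the EGFP coding sequence has been removed, leaving a vector of about 4 kb before insertion of the cDNA. It carries the mouse Sidekick-2 gene (Sdk2), which encodes a member of the Sidekick family of cell-surface adhesion molecules. As the plasmid name and the CMV forward sequencing primer indicate, expression is driven by the cytomegalovirus immediate-early promoter, which gives strong constitutive transcription in most transfected mammalian cells. Because EGFP was deleted, the protein should be produced without a fluorescent fusion partner, and the record lists no other tag.

According to the depositor's notes, the insert was assembled in two steps. An NdeI–NotI fragment from the mKIAA1514 cDNA clone was placed between the XhoI and NotI sites of the vector, and the XhoI–NdeI segment at the 5′ end was then replaced with a PCR-amplified cDNA fragment. The insert size is not stated, and no feature table is provided. The plasmid is maintained at high copy number in E. coli under kanamycin selection. In this backbone family, a single kanamycin/neomycin resistance cassette also allows G418 selection of stably transfected mammalian cells, which matches the neomycin marker listed.

The associated publication concerns the role of Dscam and Sidekick proteins in directing lamina-specific synaptic connections in the vertebrate retina. The construct therefore suits ectopic or overexpression of mouse Sidekick-2 in cultured cells or tissue, for studies of its adhesive properties and its contribution to synaptic targeting.
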