>Addgene plasmid #18735 | pCMV mouse sidekick2 | addgene partial sequence | sequence record 24618 | CMV-F 5'-CGCAAATGGGCGGTAGGCGTG-3'
NNNNNNNNNNNNNNNNNCNGAGCTGGTTTAGTGAACCGTCAGATCCGCTAGCGCTACCGGACTCAGATCT
CGAGTTATAAAGCAACTCGCAAAGAGGGGGCACTTTAGAGGACCCCTCGGTCAGCATGTTCAGCAGCATG
TGGAGGCTGCCGCTCTGGACTCTACTGGCCCTGCATCGGATCCACTCGGCCGGGGCCCAAGATGATGTAC
CGCCATACTTCAAGACGGAACCAGTGCGCACACAAGTGCGTCTGGAAGGGAGCCGCCTGGTGCTCACCTG
CATGGCTGAAGGCAGCTGGCCGCTGGAGTTCAAGTGGCTACACAACAATCGGGAGCTGACCCGGTTCTCG
CTGGAGTACAGGTACATGATTACCAGCCTGGACCGCACCCACGCTGGCTTCTACCGCTGCATCGTGCGTA
ACCGAATGGGGGCCCTGCTACAGCGGCAGACTGAAGTCCAGGTGGCCTACATGGGGAGCTTTGAGGAAGG
CGAGAAGCGCCAAAGTGTGAACCATGGAGAAGCTGCTGTCATCAGAGCACCTCGCATTTCCAGCTTCCCC
CGGCCACAGGTGACCTGGTTCCGTGACGGACGCAAGATCCCACCCAGCAGCCGAANNNNNNNNNNNGNAN
NNNNNNGGGGTCATCCTGTCGACGGTGGCTCCCGATGCTGGCCGCTACTACGTGCAGGCGGTTAATGACA
AGAACGGAGACAACAAGACCAGCCAGCCCATCACTCTTGCCGTGGAGAATGTTGGGGGACCCGCTGACCC
CATTGCACCAACCATCATCATCCCACCCAAGAATACCAGTGTCGTGGCNTGGGACCNNCNNNAGGNGANC
CANNGGA
